>Addgene plasmid #39729 | KHBD00686 | depositor partial sequence | sequence record 50169 | KHBD00686 sequence 3219 bps
ATGATGCGCGATCGGCTTGCCTCGCTGATTGTGGTGAAGCAAGAGGGCGGCAGCAACACGAGCATTAGCC
ACCACCAGGCAACGGCCATTAAGTGCGAGGCCTCACTGTACACCGAGAGCAGTTTGTTCCAGGAGATCAA
CAACAACTCCTGCTACAGACAGAACCTCAATGCCCCGACACACCAGCAGTCACACACATCACACCTGCAA
CACGCACAGCAGCACCAAACACACCAGCAACATCCCCTCTTGCCGCCGCCTCTGCCGACTCTGCCTTTGA
TTTACCCCTGCCGCAACCTCTTTCCCGACGGTTGCGATATCAATCACCTGGCCTGCTGCAGTTCCTCCAA
CTCCAACTCCAACTGCAACTCAGACTCGAACTCCACCTCCAGCTCACCCGGCAACAGCCACTTTTTTGCC
AATGGAAACACATGTGCAGCGGCACTAACACCAGCACCGCCAGCCACTGAGCCGAGAAAAATAAAACCAC
TCGGCGCGGGCAAATTGAAAGTCGGGAAAACTGACAGCAACAGCGACAGCAACAGCAACTGCGACAGCCG
AGCAGCAGCAGCTGCCAGCACCTCGGCCACATCCGCAAAATCAACGACACTTGCCGCAACAGCAGCAGCA
ACAGCAGCAGCAACAGCAGCAGCAGCAGAAGCGGGAGGAGCAGCATCAGCAGCCAAAATCAGCCAAGTGA
GGCTTACTAACCAAGCCACAACAAGCATGTTACTTCTGCAACCCAATAGCTCCTTTAGTTCATTGTCGCC
CTTCGATAACTTCTCCACGCAAACCGCCTCGACGACCACCACGACGTCGGCATCGGCAGCTGGACACCAC
CAACACCATAACCACCTCCTCCATCAGCAGCATCACAACCAGCAGCAGCAGCAGCAGCAGCAACAGCAAC
AACAACAGCAGCAGCAGCAGCAGCAGGAACATCTGCAACAGCAACACCAGCAACAGCTTGTGAGCCCCCA
GCAACACCTGCTTAAGTCGGAGACTCTGCTCTCCCATGAGGAGGATCAGTTGATCAGCAACCTGACAGAC
TCGTCTGTCGTGTCGCACAGCGAACTCTTCTCGGATCTCTTCTTCCCCTCGGACTCCAACAACTCCCTGC
TCTCGCCCACCACCAGCGGCTATCCGGACAATCCCGCCGAGGATCTGACCAGCTCCATTGAGAACCTCAC
CAAGTTGACGTGCCTGCGGGACAAGCGACTGTCCTCGATCCCCGAGCAGCAGCTCAGTTCCGAGCAGGAG
CAGCAGCTCTGCCTGCTCAGCCTGCGTTCCAGCAGCGATCCGGCTATTGCATTGCACGCACAGCAGCAAC
AGCAACAGCAGCAGCAACAACAGCAACAGCAGCAGCAGCACCAACAGCAGCAGCAACATCTTCAACTCCA
GCTGATCTCGCCCATTGGAGGGCCCCTGTCCTGTGGCAGCAGCTTGCCCAGCTTCCAGGAGACCTACTCC
TTGAAGTACAACAGCAGCAGCGGTAGCAGCCCCCAGCAGGCGTCCTCCTCCTCCACCGCCGCCCCCACGC
CCACTGACCAGGTGCTGACCCTCAAGATGGACGAGGACTGCTTCCCGCCTCTGTCCGGCGGCTGGAGTGC
CAGTCCGCCCGCCCCCTCCCAGCTCCAGCAGCTGCACACCCTGCAGTCTCAGGCCCAGATGTCGCATCCC
AACAGCAGCAACAACAGCAGCAACAACGCGGGCAACAGCCACAACAACAGTGGGGGCTACAACTACCACG
GCCACTTCAATGCCATCAATGCCAGCGCCAATCTGTCGCCCAGCTCCTCGGCCAGTTCCCTCTACGAATA
TAATGGTGTTTCCGCAGCGGACAACTTCTACGGACAACAGCAGCAGCAGCAACAGCAAAGCTATCAGCAA
CATAACTACAACTCGCACAATGGCGAGCGTTACTCGCTGCCCACGTTTCCCACGATTTCGGAGCTGGCTG
CGGCCACTGCTGCTGTCGAAGCTGCGGCGGCGGCCACAGTGGGCGGTCCGCCGCCAGTACGCCGAGCATC
GCTGCCGGTTCAGCGAACCGTTTCGCCAGCCGGCTCCACGGCGCAGAGCCCCAAGCTGGCCAAGATCACA
CTGAACCAGCGGCACTCACATGCCCATGCCCATGCCCTACAGCTCAACTCGGCACCCAATTCGGCGGCAA
GTTCGCCAGCGAGTGCGGATCTGCAGGCGGGCCGTTTGCTCCAGGCTCCGTCGCAGCTGTGTGCTGTTTG
TGGCGACACCGCCGCCTGTCAGCATTATGGAGTGCGAACCTGCGAGGGATGCAAGGGATTTTTCAAGCGG
ACCGTGCAGAAGGGCTCCAAGTACGTCTGCCTGGCGGACAAGAATTGCCCGGTGGACAAGAGGCGCCGCA
ACCGTTGCCAGTTCTGCCGGTTCCAGAAGTGCCTGGTCGTAGGCATGGTCAAGGAAGTGGTGCGCACGGA
CTCGTTGAAGGGTCGCCGCGGAAGACTGCCCTCAAAACCGAAATCGCCCCAGGAGTCGCCACCATCACCA
CCCATCTCGTTGATCACGGCCCTGGTGCGCAGCCATGTCGACACGACTCCGGATCCCTCGTGCCTGGACT
ATAGCCACTACGAGGAGCAGTCGATGAGCGAGGCAGATAAGGTGCAACAGTTTTACCAGCTGCTGACCAG
CTCCGTGGACGTGATCAAACAGTTCGCCGAGAAGATTCCCGGCTACTTCGATCTCCTGCCGGAGGATCAG
GAGCTGCTCTTCCAGAGCGCATCGCTGGAACTGTTCGTCCTGCGGCTGGCCTATCGCGCCAGGATCGATG
ACACCAAGCTGATCTTCTGCAACGGCACGGTGCTCCACCGCACCCAGTGCCTGCGCTCCTTCGGCGAGTG
GCTCAACGACATCATGGAGTTCAGCCGCAGCCTGCACAACCTGGAGATCGACATCTCCGCCTTCGCCTGC
CTCTGTGCCCTAACCCTGATCACAGAACGCCATGGCCTGCGGGAGCCGAAGAAGGTGGAGCAGCTCCAGA
TGAAGATCATTGGCAGTCTGCGCGACCACGTCACCTACAATGCCGAGGCCCAGAAGAAGCAGCACTACTT
CAGCCGCCTGCTGGGCAAGCTGCCGGAGCTGAGGTCCCTGAGTGTCCAGGGACTGCAGAGGATCTTCTAC
CTGAAGCTGGAGGACCTGGTACCCGCGCCAGCTCTCATCGAGAACATGTTCGTCACCACATTGCCCTTC
