>Addgene plasmid #39729 | KHBD00686 | addgene partial sequence | sequence record 53158 | M13R
AATAATGATTTTATTTTGACTGATAGTGACCTGTTCGTTGCAACAAATTGATAAGCAATGCTTTCTTATA
ATGCCAACTTTGTACAAGAAAGTTGGCAAGAAGGGCAATGTGGTGACGAACATGTTCTCGATGAGAGCTG
GCGCGGGTACCAGGTCCTCCAGCTTCAGGTAGAAGATCCTCTGCAGTCCCTGGACACTCAGGGACCTCAG
CTCCGGCAGCTTGCCCAGCAGGCGGCTGAAGTAGTGCTGCTTCTTCTGGGCCTCGGCATTGTAGGTGACG
TGGTCGCGCAGACTGCCAATGATCTTCATCTGGAGCTGCTCCACCTTCTTCGGCTCCCGCAGGCCATGGC
GTTCTGTGATCAGGGTTAGGGCACAGAGGCAGGCGAAGGCGGAGATGTCGATCTCCAGGTTGTGCAGGCT
GCGGCTGAACTCCATGATGTCGTTGAGCCACTCGCCGAAGGAGCGCAGGCACTGGGTGCGGTGGAGCACC
GTGCCGTTGCAGAAGATCAGCTTGGTGTCATCGATCCTGGCGCGATAGGCCAGCCGCAGGACGAACAGTT
CCAGCGATGCGCTCTGGAAGAGCAGCTCCTGATCCTCCGGCAGGAGATCGAAGTAGCCGGGAATCTTCTC
GGCGAACTGTTTGATCACGTCCACGGAGCTGGTCAGCAGCTGGTAAAACTGTTGCACCTTATCTGCCTCG
CTCATCGACTGCTCCTCGTAGTGGCTATAGTCCAGGCACGAGGGATCCGGAGTCGTGTCGACATGGCTGC
GCACCAGGGCCGTGATCAACGAGATGGGTGGTGATGGTGGCGACTCCTGG
