>Addgene plasmid #39729 | KHBD00686 | addgene partial sequence | sequence record 53159 | M13-F20 5'-TGTAAAACGACGGCCAGT-3'
GATTTTATTTTGACTGATAGTGACCTGTTCGTTGCAACAAATTGATGAGCAATGCTTTTTTATAATGCCA
ACTTTGTACAAAAAAGTTGGCACCATGATGCGCGATCGGCTTGCCTCGCTGATTGTGGTGAAGCAAGAGG
GCGGCAGCAACACGAGCATTAGCCACCACCAGGCAACGGCCATTAAGTGCGAGGCCTCACTGTACACCGA
GAGCAGTTTGTTCCAGGAGATCAACAACAACTCCTGCTACAGACAGAACCTCAATGCCCCGACACACCAG
CAGTCACACACATCACACCTGCAACACGCACAGCAGCACCAAACACACCAGCAACATCCCCTCTTGCCGC
CGCCTCTGCCGACTCTGCCTTTGATTTACCCCTGCCGCAACCTCTTTCCCGACGGTTGCGATATCAATCA
CCTGGCCTGCTGCAGTTCCTCCAACTCCAACTCCAACTGCAACTCAGACTCGAACTCCACCTCCAGCTCA
CCCGGCAACAGCCACTTTTTTGCCAATGGAAACACATGTGCAGCGGCACTAACACCAGCACCGCCAGCCA
CTGAGCCGAGAAAAATAAAACCACTCGGCGCGGGCAAATTGAAAGTCGGGAAAACTGACAGCAACAGCGA
CAGCAACAGCAACTGCGACAGCCGAGCAGCAGCAGCTGCCAGCACCTCGGCCACATCCGCAAAATCAACG
ACACTTGCCGCAACAGCAGCAGCAACAGCAGCAGCAACAGCAGCAGCAGCAGAAGCGGGAGGAGCAGCAT
CAGCAGCCAAAATCAGCCAAGTGAGGCTTACTAACCAAGCCACAACAAGCATGTTACTTCTGCA
