[The description below was written by a language model from this plasmid's Addgene catalogue record.]
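Description:
KHBD00686 is a Gateway entry clone built on the Invitrogen pDONR221 backbone and carrying the open reading frame of the Drosophila melanogaster gene Hr38 (CG1864, Hormone receptor-like in 38, also listed as NR4A4 or DHR38), a member of the nuclear receptor family of transcription factors. The insert is recorded as about 3.2 kb in a backbone of roughly 2.5 kb without insert. The plasmid is maintained in standard E. coli cloning strains as a high-copy plasmid under kanamycin selection. No feature table accompanies the record, so the details of the origin of replication and recombination sites are not listed. For a pDONR221-derived clone made by Gateway cloning, the ORF would be expected to sit between attL sites produced by the BP reaction, and M13 forward and reverse primer sites flanking the insert are used for sequence verification.

The construct has no promoter driving the insert, which is consistent with its role as a shuttle clone rather than an expression vector. The coding sequence is meant to be moved by LR recombination into destination vectors that supply the promoter, tags and host-specific elements. The depositor notes that ORFs in this collection were cloned open-ended, without a stop codon, so the Hr38 sequence can be fused in frame to C-terminal tags or domains provided by the destination vector. It also means that a stop codon must come from the destination vector. The clone belongs to a Drosophila transcription factor ORF collection associated with work on automated protein–DNA interaction screening of fly regulatory elements. In that setting, such entry clones serve as the source for transcription factor fusion constructs used in interaction assays.
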