Addgene plasmid #39729: KHBD00686
Depositing lab: Bart Deplancke. Depositing organization: Swiss Federal Institute of Technology (EPFL). Publication: Automated protein-DNA interaction screening of Drosophila regulatory elements. Korneel Hens, Jean-Daniel Feuz, Alina Isakova, Antonina Lagovitina, Andreas Massouras, Julien Bryois, Patrick Callaerts, Susan E. Celniker, Bart Deplancke. Nat Methods. 2011 Oct 30;8(12):1065-70. 10.1038/nmeth.1763 PubMed 22037703.
Backbone
  Vector backbone: pDONR221
  Backbone manufacturer: Invitrogen
  Backbone size w/o insert (bp): 2536
  Vector type: Gateway DONR vector
Growth in bacteria
  Bacterial resistance: Kanamycin, 50 μg/mL
  Growth temperature: 37°C
  Growth strain: DH5alpha
  Copy number: High Copy
Gene/Insert
  Gene/Insert name: CG1864 (alt names: FBgn0014859; Hr38; Hormone receptor-like in 38)
  Species: D. melanogaster (fly)
  Insert size (bp): 3219
  Entrez Gene: Hr38 (a.k.a. Dmel_CG1864, 38E.3, 38E.7, CG1864, DHR38, Dhr38, Dmel\CG1864, HR38, NR4A4, dHR38, dhr38, hr38, l(2)02306)
  Promoter: none
  Cloning method: Gateway Cloning
  Sequencing primers: 5′ M13-F20; 3′ M13R
Terms and licenses: Academic/Nonprofit Terms; Industry Terms: Not Available to Industry
Depositor comments: Please note that the ORFs in this collection were cloned open-ended (without a stop codon).
How to cite: KHBD00686 was a gift from Bart Deplancke (Addgene plasmid # 39729 ; http://n2t.net/addgene:39729 ; RRID:Addgene_39729)
